Addgene plasmid #125880: pFH41
Purpose: Level0 Parsley PcUBI4-2 Pol II promoter
Depositing lab: Vladimir Nekrasov. Depositing organization: Rothamsted Research. Publication: A modular cloning toolkit for genome editing in plants. Hahn F, Korolev A, Sanjurjo Loures L, Nekrasov V. BMC Plant Biol. 2020 Apr 23;20(1):179. doi: 10.1186/s12870-020-02388-2. PubMed 32326901.
Backbone
  Vector backbone: pICH41295
  Vector type: Plant Expression, CRISPR, Synthetic Biology
Growth in bacteria
  Bacterial resistance: Spectinomycin, 50 μg/mL
  Growth temperature: 37°C
  Growth strain: DH5alpha
  Copy number: High Copy
Gene/Insert
  Gene/Insert name: Level0 Parsley PcUbi4-2 Pol II promoter
  Species: Synthetic
Terms and licenses: Academic/Nonprofit Terms; Industry Terms: Not Available to Industry
How to cite: pFH41 was a gift from Vladimir Nekrasov (Addgene plasmid # 125880 ; http://n2t.net/addgene:125880 ; RRID:Addgene_125880)
