[The description below was written by a language model from this plasmid's Addgene catalogue record and pLannotate feature annotations shown in this document.]
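Description:
pFH41 is a Level 0 part plasmid from a modular cloning toolkit for plant genome editing, built in the pICH41295 backbone. It is a small (about 3.2 kb) storage and donor vector rather than a functional expression construct: its role is to hold a single standardised DNA part, the parsley (Petroselinum crispum) PcUbi4-2 ubiquitin promoter, an RNA polymerase II promoter, for later assembly into larger transcription units. The catalogue lists the insert species as synthetic, and classifies the plasmid under plant expression, CRISPR and synthetic biology.

The annotated features are all backbone elements. Propagation in E. coli relies on a high-copy ColE1/pUC-type origin, and selection is provided by aadA, which confers spectinomycin (and streptomycin) resistance and appears to be driven by an upstream bla-type (AmpR) promoter. Short fragments annotated as an integron integrase, gentamicin acetyltransferase and lacI are most likely non-functional remnants of the sequences from which the resistance cassette and cloning region were derived. The automated annotation does not mark the PcUbi4-2 promoter itself, which presumably lies in the unannotated region downstream of the origin and lacI fragment. The record also does not describe the flanking restriction sites or fusion overhangs used for assembly.

In use, the promoter module would be combined with coding sequence and terminator parts to build higher-level constructs in which PcUbi4-2 drives Pol II-transcribed components in plants, such as a Cas nuclease, consistent with the toolkit's genome-editing purpose. The record does not specify particular downstream assemblies.
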