Features (pLannotate 1.2.2; 6 found; start..end, strand, type, name):
    110..214     +  promoter       AmpR promoter: bla
    205..285     -  CDS            int (fragment): INT2_ECOLX - Protein inferred from homology: Swiss-Prot protein existence level 3. Putative integrase believed to be involved in the insertion of antibiotic resistance genes into plasmids and transposons. From Escherichia coli.
    373..429     +  CDS            GmR (fragment): gentamycin acetyltransferase; aacC1; confers resistance to gentamycin
    436..1224    +  CDS            aadA: S3AD_ECOLX - Experimental evidence at protein level: Swiss-Prot protein existence level 1. Mediates bacterial resistance to the antibiotics streptomycin and spectinomycin. From Escherichia coli.
   1398..1986    +  rep_origin     ori: high-copy-number ColE1/pMB1/pBR322/pUC origin of replication
   2169..2218    +  CDS            lacI (fragment): lac repressor; lacI; The lac repressor binds to the lac operator to inhibit transcription in E. coli. This inhibition can be relieved by adding lactose or isopropyl-β-D-thiogalactopyranoside (IPTG).
>Addgene plasmid #125880 | pFH41 | addgene full sequence | sequence record 252783 | Addgene NGS Result
GTGGCTCTTCAGTGGACGAAAGGGCCTCGTGATACGCCTATTTTTATAGGTTAATGTCATGATAATAATG
GTTTCTTAGACGTCAGGTGGCACTTTTCGGGGAAATGTGCGCGGAACCCCTATTTGTTTATTTTTCTAAA
TACATTCAAATATGTATCCGCTCATGAGACAATAACCCTGATAAATGCTTCAATAATATTGAAAAAGGAA
GAGTATGCGCTCACGCAACTGGTCCAGAACCTTGACCGAACGCAGCGGTGGTAACGGCGCAGTGGCGGTT
TTCATGGCTTGTTATGACTGTTTTTTTTTGGGGTACAGTCTATGCCTCGGGCATCCAAGCAGCAAGCGCG
TTACGCCGTGGGTCGATGTTTGATGTTATGGAGCAGCAACGATGTTACGCAGCAGGGCAGTCGCCCTAAA
ACAAAGTTAAACATCATGAGGGAAGCGGTGATCGCCGAAGTATCGACTCAACTATCAGAGGTAGTTGGCG
TCATCGAGCGCCATCTCGAACCGACGTTGCTGGCCGTACATTTGTACGGCTCCGCAGTGGATGGCGGCCT
GAAGCCACACAGCGATATTGATTTGCTGGTTACGGTGACCGTAAGGCTTGATGAAACAACGCGGCGAGCT
TTGATCAACGACCTTTTGGAAACTTCGGCTTCCCCTGGAGAGAGCGAGATTCTCCGCGCTGTAGAAGTCA
CCATTGTTGTGCACGACGACATCATTCCGTGGCGTTATCCAGCTAAGCGCGAACTGCAATTTGGAGAATG
GCAGCGCAATGACATTCTTGCAGGTATCTTCGAGCCAGCCACGATCGACATTGATCTGGCTATCTTGCTG
ACAAAAGCAAGAGAACATAGCGTTGCCTTGGTAGGTCCAGCGGCGGAGGAACTCTTTGATCCGGTTCCTG
AACAGGATCTATTTGAGGCGCTAAATGAAACCTTAACGCTATGGAACTCGCCGCCCGACTGGGCTGGCGA
TGAGCGAAATGTAGTGCTTACGTTGTCCCGCATTTGGTACAGCGCAGTAACCGGCAAAATCGCGCCGAAG
GATGTCGCTGCCGACTGGGCAATGGAGCGCCTGCCGGCCCAGTATCAGCCCGTCATACTTGAAGCTAGAC
AGGCTTATCTTGGACAAGAAGAAGATCGCTTGGCCTCGCGCGCAGATCAGTTGGAAGAATTTGTCCATTA
CGTAAAAGGCGAGATCACCAAGGTAGTCGGCAAATAACTGTCAGACCAAGTTTACTCATATATACTTTAG
ATTGATTTAAAACTTCATTTTTAATTTAAAAGGATCTAGGTGAAGATCCTTTTTGATAATCTCATGACCA
AAATCCCTTAACGTGAGTTTTCGTTCCACTGAGCGTCAGACCCCGTAGAAAAGATCAAAGGATCTTCTTG
AGATCCTTTTTTTCTGCGCGTAATCTGCTGCTTGCAAACAAAAAAACCACCGCTACCAGCGGTGGTTTGT
TTGCCGGATCAAGAGCTACCAACTCTTTTTCCGAAGGTAACTGGCTTCAGCAGAGCGCAGATACCAAATA
CTGTTCTTCTAGTGTAGCCGTAGTTAGGCCACCACTTCAAGAACTCTGTAGCACCGCCTACATACCTCGC
TCTGCTAATCCTGTTACCAGTGGCTGCTGCCAGTGGCGATAAGTCGTGTCTTACCGGGTTGGACTCAAGA
CGATAGTTACCGGATAAGGCGCAGCGGTCGGGCTGAACGGGGGGTTCGTGCACACAGCCCAGCTTGGAGC
GAACGACCTACACCGAACTGAGATACCTACAGCGTGAGCTATGAGAAAGCGCCACGCTTCCCGAAGGGAG
AAAGGCGGACAGGTATCCGGTAAGCGGCAGGGTCGGAACAGGAGAGCGCACGAGGGAGCTTCCAGGGGGA
AACGCCTGGTATCTTTATAGTCCTGTCGGGTTTCGCCACCTCTGACTTGAGCGTCGATTTTTGTGATGCT
CGTCAGGGGGGCGGAGCCTATGGAAAAACGCCAGCAACGCGGCCTTTTTACGGTTCCTGGCCTTTTGCTG
GCCTTTTGCTCACATGTTCTTTCCTGCGTTATCCCCTGATTCTGTGGATAACCGTATTACCGCCTTTGAG
TGAGCTGATACCGCTCGCCGCAGCCGAACGACCGAGCGCAGCGAGTCAGTGAGCGAGGAAGCGGAAGAGC
GCCCAATACGCAAACCGCCTCTCCCCGCGCGTTGGCCGATTCATTAATCACTCTGTGGTCTCAGGAGAAA
AATTACGGATATGAATATAGGCATATCCGTATCCGAATTATCCGTTTGACAGCTAGCAACGATTGTACAA
TTGCTTCTTTAAAAAAGGAAGAAAGAAAGAAAGAAAAGAATCAACATCAGCGTTAACAAACGGCCCCGTT
ACGGCCCAAACGGTCATATAGAGTAACGGCGTTAAGCGTTGAAAGACTCCTATCGAAATACGTAACCGCA
AACGTGTCATAGTCAGATCCCCTCTTCCTTCACCGCCTCAAACACAAAAATAATCTTCTACAGCCTATAT
ATACAACCCCCCCTTCTATCTCTCCTTTCTCACAATTCATCATCTTTCTTTCTCTACCCCCAATTTTAAG
AAATCCTCTCTTCTCCTCTTCATTTTCAAGGTAAATCTCTCTCTCTCTCTCTCTCTCTGTTATTCCTTGT
TTTAATTAGGTATGTATTATTGCTAGTTTGTTAATCTGCTTATCTTATGTATGCCTTATGTGAATATCTT
TATCTTGTTCATCTCATCCGTTTAGAAGCTATAAATTTGTTGATTTGACTGTGTATCTACACGTGGTTAT
GTTTATATCTAATCAGATATGAATTTCTTCATATTGTTGCGTTTGTGTGTACCAATCCGAAATCGTTGAT
TTTTTTCATTTAATCGTGTAGCTAATTGTACGTATACATATGGATCTACGTATCAATTGTTCATCTGTTT
GTGTTTGTATGTATACAGATCTGAAAACATCACTTCTCTCATCTGATTGTGTTGTTACATACATAGATAT
AGATCTGTTATATCATTTTTTTTATTAATTGTGTATATATATATGTGCATAGATCTGGATTACATGATTG
TGATTATTTACATGATTTTGTTATTTACGTATGTATATATGTAGATCTGGACTTTTTGGAGTTGTTGACT
TGATTGTATTTGTGTGTGTATATGTGTGTTCTGATCTTGATATGTTATGTATGTGCAGCAATGTGAGACC
ACGAA
